Addgene plasmid #100537: pLH_Scr15
Purpose: CEN/ARS plasmid with expression cassettes for PhyBNT-CreN and PIF3-NLS-CreC fusion proteins for red/far-red light-regulated Cre recombinase activity in Saccharomyces cerevisiae.
Depositing lab: Bernd Müller-Röber. Depositing organization: Universitaet Potsdam. Publication: L-SCRaMbLE as a tool for light-controlled Cre-mediated recombination in yeast. Hochrein L, Mitchell LA, Schulz K, Messerschmidt K, Mueller-Roeber B. Nat Commun. 2018 May 22;9(1):1931. doi: 10.1038/s41467-017-02208-6. PubMed 29789561.
Backbone
  Vector backbone: pL1A0*B0*_Leu
  Backbone size w/o insert (bp): 4885
  Total vector size (bp): 11657
  Vector type: Yeast Expression, Cre/Lox, Synthetic Biology
  Selectable markers: LEU2
Growth in bacteria
  Bacterial resistance: Ampicillin, 100 μg/mL
  Growth temperature: 37°C
  Growth strain: DH5alpha
  Copy number: High Copy
Gene/Insert 1
  Gene/Insert name: Phytochrome B (alt name: PhyB)
  Species: A. thaliana (mustard weed)
  Insert size (bp): 1863
  Mutation: N-terminal version of PhyB (AA 1-621)/ Mutation of nucleotide 576 C-->A
  Entrez Gene: PHYB (a.k.a. AT2G18790, HY3, MSF3.17, MSF3_17, OOP1, OUT OF PHASE 1, PHYTOCHROME B, phytochrome B)
  Promoter: TDH3
  Tag / fusion protein: CreN (C terminal on insert)
  Cloning method: Gibson Cloning
  Sequencing primers: 5′ GCAATAGCGCATCAAGAAAA; 3′ CCCTGAAATTATTCCCCTAC
Gene/Insert 2
  Gene/Insert name: Phytochrome interacting factor 3 (alt name: PIF3)
  Species: A. thaliana (mustard weed)
  Insert size (bp): 1572
  Entrez Gene: PIF3 (a.k.a. AT1G09530, F14J9.19, F14J9_19, PAP3, PHOTOCURRENT 1, PHYTOCHROME INTERACTING FACTOR 3, PHYTOCHROME-ASSOCIATED PROTEIN 3, POC1, phytochrome interacting factor 3, purple acid phosphatase 3)
  Promoter: FBA1
  Tag / fusion protein: SV40 NLS (C terminal on insert); CreC (C terminal on insert)
  Cloning method: Gibson Cloning
  Sequencing primers: 5′ TTCCTTCTTCTTCGCCCA; 3′ AAGAAAAGAGCCGACCAA
Terms and licenses: Academic/Nonprofit Terms; Industry Terms: Not Available to Industry
How to cite: pLH_Scr15 was a gift from Bernd Müller-Röber (Addgene plasmid # 100537 ; http://n2t.net/addgene:100537 ; RRID:Addgene_100537)
