[The description below was written by a language model from this plasmid's Addgene catalogue record, the feature table of its GenBank file and pLannotate feature annotations shown in this document.]
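Description:
pLH_Scr15 is an 11.7 kb low-copy yeast expression shuttle plasmid built on the pL1A0*B0*_Leu backbone for light-controlled Cre recombination in Saccharomyces cerevisiae. In yeast it is maintained through a CEN6/ARS element and selected by LEU2 prototrophy. In E. coli it replicates from a high-copy pBR322/pUC-type origin under ampicillin (β-lactamase) selection. Automated annotation of the sequenced plasmid also detects backbone remnants, namely fragments of f1/M13 origins and an SNR52 promoter–gRNA scaffold–SUP4 terminator unit. The catalogue entry does not mention these or assign them any role.

The payload consists of two convergently oriented expression cassettes, assembled by Gibson cloning between short assembly regions (A0*, A1*, A2*, B0*) and flanked by PI-SceI homing endonuclease sites. In one cassette, the constitutive TDH3 (GAP) promoter and TDH3 terminator drive the N-terminal photosensory portion of Arabidopsis thaliana phytochrome B (residues 1–621, carrying a recorded C-to-A change at nucleotide 576). This is joined through a linker to an N-terminal Cre fragment annotated as residues 19–104. In the other, the FBA1 promoter and terminator express full-length Arabidopsis PIF3 followed by an SV40 nuclear localisation signal, a linker and the complementary C-terminal Cre fragment (residues 106–343).

Neither Cre half is active alone. Red light converts PhyB to the form that binds PIF3, which brings the halves together to reconstitute recombinase activity at loxP-type sites, while far-red light reverses the interaction. The associated work applies this split-Cre system as L-SCRaMbLE, a tool for light-controlled Cre-mediated recombination in yeast.
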