LOCUS       pLH_Scr15 11657 bp DNA circular UNA 18-OCT-2016
ACCESSION   pj5_00001
VERSION     pj5_00001
KEYWORDS    .
FEATURES             Location/Qualifiers
     Replication_ori complement(227..846)
                     /label="pBR322_origin"
     CDS             complement(1001..1861)
                     /label="Carb"
                     /translation="MSIQHFRVALIPFFAAFCLPVFAHPETLVKVKDAEDQLGARVGYI
                     ELDLNSGKILESFRPEERFPMMSTFKVLLCDTLLSRIDAGQEQLGRRIHYSQNDLVEYS
                     PVTEKHLTDGMTVRELCSAAITMSDNTAANLLLTTIGGPKELTAFLHNMGDHVTRLDRW
                     EPELNEAIPNDESDTTMPVAMPTTLRKLLTGELLTLASRQQLIDWMEADKVAGPLLRSA
                     LPAGWFIADKSGAGERGSRGIIAALGPDGKRSRIVVIYTTGSQATMDERNRQIAEIGAS
                     LIKHW*"
     Replication_ori complement(1955..2472)
                     /label="CEN-ARS pRS"
                     /SerialCloner_Show="True"
                     /SerialCloner_Protect="True"
                     /SerialCloner_Color="&hFF6FCF"
                     /SerialCloner_Arrow="True"
     gene            3312..4885
                     /label="Leu2Gen"
                     /note="restriction site"
     Site            4886..4922
                     /label="PI-SceI"
                     /site_type="restriction site"
     Region          4923..4972
                     /label="A0*"
     promoter        4973..5602
                     /label="FBA1_promoter"
     CDS             5603..7198
                     /label="PIF3-SV40NLS"
                     /site_type="restriction site"
     CDS             7199..7246
                     /label="linker"
     CDS             7247..7957
                     /label="CRE(106-343)"
     CDS             7958..7960
                     /label="stopp"
     terminator      7961..8255
                     /label="FBA1_terminator"
     Region          8256..8291
                     /label="A1*"
     terminator      complement(8292..8692)
                     /label="TDH3 terminator"
     CDS             complement(8693..8695)
                     /label="stopp"
     CDS             complement(8696..8953)
                     /label="CRE19_104"
     CDS             complement(8954..8998)
                     /label="linker"
     CDS             complement(8999..10861)
                     /label="PhyBNT"
     promoter        complement(10862..11534)
                     /label="TDH3 promoter"
     Region          11535..11570
                     /label="A2*"
     Region          11571..11620
                     /label="B0*"
     Site            complement(11621..11657)
                     /label="PI-SceI"
                     /site_type="restriction site"
ORIGIN
        1 CGGCCCTGCA TTAATGAATC GGCCAACGCG CGGGGAGAGG CGGTTTGCGT ATTGGGCGCT
       61 CTTCCGCTTC CTCGCTCACT GACTCGCTGC GCTCGGTCGT TCGGCTGCGG CGAGCGGTAT
      121 CAGCTCACTC AAAGGCGGTA ATACGGTTAT CCACAGAATC AGGGGATAAC GCAGGAAAGA
      181 ACATGTGAGC AAAAGGCCAG CAAAAGCCCA GGAACCGTAA AAAGGCCGCG TTGCTGGCGT
      241 TTTTCCATAG GCTCCGCCCC CCTGACGAGC ATCACAAAAA TCGACGCTCA AGTCAGAGGT
      301 GGCGAAACCC GACAGGACTA TAAAGATACC AGGCGTTTCC CCCTGGAAGC TCCCTCGTGC
      361 GCTCTCCTGT TCCGACCCTG CCGCTTACCG GATACCTGTC CGCCTTTCTC CCTTCGGGAA
      421 GCGTGGCGCT TTCTCATAGC TCACGCTGTA GGTATCTCAG TTCGGTGTAG GTCGTTCGCT
      481 CCAAGCTGGG CTGTGTGCAC GAACCCCCCG TTCAGCCCGA CCGCTGCGCC TTATCCGGTA
      541 ACTATCGTCT TGAGTCCAAC CCGGTAAGAC ACGACTTATC GCCACTGGCA GCAGCCACTG
      601 GTAACAGGAT TAGCAGAGCG AGGTATGTAG GCGGTGCTAC AGAGTTCTTG AAGTGGTGGC
      661 CTAACTACGG CTACACTAGA AGGACAGTAT TTGGTATCTG CGCTCTGCTG AAGCCAGTTA
      721 CCTTCGGAAA AAGAGTTGGT AGCTCTTGAT CCGGCAAACA AACCACCGCT GGTAGCGGTG
      781 GTTTTTTTGT TTGCAAGCAG CAGATTACGC GCAGAAAAAA AGGATCTCAA GAAGATCCTT
      841 TGATCTTTTC TACGGGGTCT GACGCTCAGT GGAACGAAAA CTCACGTTAA GGGATTTTGG
      901 TCATGAGATT ATCAAAAAGG ATCTTCACCT AGATCCTTTT AAATTAAAAA TGAAGTTTTA
      961 AATCAATCTA AAGTATATAT GAGTAAACTT GGTCTGACAG TTACCAATGC TTAATCAGTG
     1021 AGGCACCTAT CTCAGCGATC TGTCTATTTC GTTCATCCAT AGTTGCCTGA CTCCCCGTCG
     1081 TGTAGATAAC TACGATACGG GAGCGCTTAC CATCTGGCCC CAGTGCTGCA ATGATACCGC
     1141 GAGACCCACG CTCACCGGCT CCAGATTTAT CAGCAATAAA CCAGCCAGCC GGAAGGGCCG
     1201 AGCGCAGAAG TGGTCCTGCA ACTTTATCCG CCTCCATCCA GTCTATTAAT TGTTGCCGGG
     1261 AAGCTAGAGT AAGTAGTTCG CCAGTTAATA GTTTGCGCAA CGTTGTTGGC ATTGCTACAG
     1321 GCATCGTGGT GTCACTCTCG TCGTTTGGTA TGGCTTCATT CAGCTCCGGT TCCCAACGAT
     1381 CAAGGCGAGT TACATGATCC CCCATGTTGT GCAAAAAAGC GGTTAGCTCC TTCGGTCCTC
     1441 CGATCGTTGT CAGAAGTAAG TTGGCCGCAG TGTTATCACT CATGGTTATG GCAGCACTGC
     1501 ATAATTCTCT TACTGTCATG CCATCCGTAA GATGCTTTTC TGTGACTGGT GAGTACTCAA
     1561 CCAAGTCATT CTGAGAATAG TGTATGCGGC GACCGAGTTG CTCTTGCCCG GCGTCAATAC
     1621 GGGATAATAG TGTATCACAT AGCAGAACTT TAAAAGTGCT CATCATTGGA AAACGTTCTT
     1681 CGGGGCGAAA ACTCTCAAGG ATCTTACCGC TGTTGAGATC CAGTTCGATG TAACCCACTC
     1741 GTGCACCCAA CTGATCTTCA GCATCTTTTA CTTTCACCAG CGTTTCTGGG TGAGCAAAAA
     1801 CAGGAAGGCA AAATGCCGCA AAAAAGGGAA TAAGGGCGAC ACGGAAATGT TGAATACTCA
     1861 TACTCTTCCT TTTTCAATGG GTAATAACTG ATATAATTAA ATTGAAGCTC TAATTTGTGA
     1921 GTTTAGTATA CATGCATTTA CTTATAATAC AGTTGACGGA TCGCTTGCCT GTAACTTACA
     1981 CGCGCCTCGT ATCTTTTAAT GATGGAATAA TTTGGGAATT TACTCTGTGT TTATTTATTT
     2041 TTATGTTTTG TATTTGGATT TTAGAAAGTA AATAAAGAAG GTAGAAGAGT TACGGAATGA
     2101 AGAAAAAAAA ATAAACAAAG GTTTAAAAAA TTTCAACAAA AAGCGTACTT TACATATATA
     2161 TTTATTAGAC AAGAAAAGCA GATTAAATAG ATATACATTC GATTAACGAT AAGTAAAATG
     2221 TAAAATCACA GGATTTTCGT GTGTGGTCTT CTACACAGAC AAGATGAAAC AATTCGGCAT
     2281 TAATACCTGA GAGCAGGAAG AGCAAGATAA AAGGTAGTAT TTGTTGGCGA TCCCCCTAGA
     2341 GTCTTTTACA TCTTCGGAAA ACAAAAACTA TTTTTTCTTT AATTTCTTTT TTTACTTTCT
     2401 ATTTTTAATT TATATATTTA TATTAAAAAA TTTAAATTAT AATTATTTTT ATAGCACGTG
     2461 ATGAAAAGGA CCACGTTAAT ATTTTGTTAA AATTCGCGTT AAATTTTTGT TAAATCAGCT
     2521 CATTTTTTAA CGAATAGCCC GAAATCGGCA AAATCCCTTA TAAATCAAAA GAATAGACCG
     2581 AGATAGGGTT GAGTGTTGTT CCAGTTTCCA ACAAGAGTCC ACTATTAAAG AACGTGGACT
     2641 CCAACGTCAA AGGGCGAAAA AGGGTCTATC AGGGCGATGG CCCACTACGT GAACCATCAC
     2701 CCTAATCAAG TTTTTTGGGG TCTCTTTGAA AAGATAATGT ATGATTATGC TTTCACTCAT
     2761 ATTTATACAG AAACTTGATG TTTTCTTTCG AGTATATACA AGGTGATTAC ATGTACGTTT
     2821 GAAGTACAAC TCTAGATTTT GTAGTGCCCT CTTGGGCTAG CGGTAAAGGT GCGCATTTTT
     2881 TCACACCCTA CAATGTTCTG TTCAAAAGAT TTTGGTCAAA CGCTGTAGAA GTGAAAGTTG
     2941 GTGCGCATGT TTCGGCGTTC GAAACTTCTC CGCAGTGAAA GATAAATGAT CGCGGCCGCG
     3001 TTTTAGAGCT AGAAATAGCA AGTTAAAATA AGGCTAGTCC GTTATCAACT TGAAAAAGTG
     3061 GCACCGAGTC GGTGGTGCTT TTTTTGTTTT TTATGTCTAG GTGCCGTAAA GCAGTAAATC
     3121 GGAAGGGTAA ACGGATGCCC CCATTTAGAG CTTGACGGGG AAAGCCGGCG AACGTGGCGA
     3181 GAAAGGAAGG GAAGAAAGCG AAAGGAGCGG GGGCTAGGGC GGTGGGAAGT GTAGGGGTCA
     3241 CGCTGGGCGT AACCACCACA CCCGCCGCGC TTAATGGGGC GCTACAGGGC GCGTGGGGAT
     3301 GATCCACTAG TATTCCATTT TGTAATTTCG TGTCGTTTCT ATTATGAATT TCATTTATAA
     3361 AGTTTATGTA CAAATATCAT AAAAAAAGAG AATCTTTTTA AGCAAGGATT TTCTTAACTT
     3421 CTTCGGCGAC AGCATCACCG ACTTCGGTGG TACTGTTGGA ACCACCTAAA TCACCAGTTC
     3481 TGATACCTGC ATCCAAAACC TTTTTAACTG CATCTTCAAT GGCCTTACCT TCTTCAGGCA
     3541 AGTTCAATGA CAATTTCAAC ATCATTGCAG CAGACAAGAT AGTGGCGATA GGGTCAACCT
     3601 TATTCTTTGG CAAATCTGGA GCAGAACCGT GGCATGGTTC GTACAAACCA AATGCGGTGT
     3661 TCTTGTCTGG CAAAGAGGCC AAGGACGCAG ATGGCAACAA ACCCAAGGAA CCTGGGATAA
     3721 CGGAGGCTTC ATCGGAGATG ATATCACCAA ACATGTTGCT GGTGATTATA ATACCATTTA
     3781 GGTGGGTTGG GTTCTTAACT AGGATCATGG CGGCAGAATC AATCAATTGA TGTTGAACCT
     3841 TCAATGTAGG AAATTCGTTC TTGATGGTTT CCTCCACAGT TTTTCTCCAT AATCTTGAAG
     3901 AGGCCAAAAC ATTAGCTTTA TCCAAGGACC AAATAGGCAA TGGTGGCTCA TGTTGTAGGG
     3961 CCATGAAAGC GGCCATTCTT GTGATTCTTT GCACTTCTGG AACGGTGTAT TGTTCACTAT
     4021 CCCAAGCGAC ACCATCACCA TCGTCTTCCT TTCTCTTACC AAAGTAAATA CCTCCCACTA
     4081 ATTCTCTGAC AACAACGAAG TCAGTACCTT TAGCAAATTG TGGCTTGATT GGAGATAAGT
     4141 CTAAAAGAGA GTCGGATGCA AAGTTACATG GTCTTAAGTT GGCGTACAAT TGAAGTTCTT
     4201 TACGGATTTT TAGTAAACCT TGTTCAGGTC TAACACTACC TGTACCCCAT TTAGGACCAC
     4261 CCACAGCACC TAACAAAACG GCATCAACCT TCTTGGAGGC TTCCAGCGCC TCATCTGGAA
     4321 GTGGGACACC TGTAGCATCG ATAGCAGCAC CACCAATTAA ATGATTTTCG AAATCGAACT
     4381 TGACATTGGA ACGAACATCA GAAATAGCTT TAAGAACCTT AATGGCTTCG GCTGTGATTT
     4441 CTTGACCAAC GTGGTCACCT GGCAAAACGA CGATCTTCTT AGGGGCAGAC ATTAGAATGG
     4501 TATATCCTTG AAATATATAT ATATATTGCT GAAATGTAAA AGGTAAGAAA AGTTAGAAAG
     4561 TAAGACGATT GCTAACCACC TATTGGAAAA AACAATAGGT CCTTAAATAA TATTGTCAAC
     4621 TTCAAGTATT GTGATGCAAG CATTTAGTCA TGAACGCTTC TCTATTCTAT ATGAAAAGCC
     4681 GGTTCCGGCC TCTCACCTTT CCTTTTTCTC CCAATTTTTC AGTTGAAAAA GGTATATGCG
     4741 TCAGGCGACC TCTGAAATTA ACAAAAAATT TCCAGTCATC GAATTTGATT CTGTGCGATA
     4801 GCGCCCCTGT GTGTTCTCGT TATGTTGAGG AAAAAAATAA TGGTTGCTAA GAGATTCGAA
     4861 CTCTTGCATC TTACGATACC TGAGTCCATT TCATTACCTC TTTCTCCGCA CCCGACATAG
     4921 ATAAATAGGA AAGTCTGGTA ACTCAGGACA CTGTATCTGC TACGCTGTTT ATATAACAAT
     4981 ACTGACAGTA CTAAATAATT GCCTACTTGG CTTCACATAC GTTGCATACG TCGATATAGA
     5041 TAATAATGAT AATGACAGCA GGATTATCGT AATACGTAAT AGTTGAAAAT CTCAAAAATG
     5101 TGTGGGTCAT TACGTAAATA ATGATAGGAA TGGGATTCTT CTATTTTTCC TTTTTCCATT
     5161 CTAGCAGCCG TCGGGAAAAC GTGGCATCCT CTCTTTCGGG CTCAATTGGA GTCACGCTGC
     5221 CGTGAGCATC CTCTCTTTCC ATATCTAACA ACTGAGCACG TAACCAATGG AAAAGCATGA
     5281 GCTTAGCGTT GCTCCAAAAA AGTATTGGAT GGTTAATACC ATTTGTCTGT TCTCTTCTGA
     5341 CTTTGACTCC TCAAAAAAAA AAAATCTACA ATCAACAGAT CGCTTCAATT ACGCCCTCAC
     5401 AAAAACTTTT TTCCTTCTTC TTCGCCCACG TTAAATTTTA TCCCTCATGT TGTCTAACGG
     5461 ATTTCTGCAC TTGATTTATT ATAAAAAGAC AAAGACATAA TACTTCTCTA TCAATTTCAG
     5521 TTATTGTTCT TCCTTGCGTT ATTCTTCTGT TCTTCTTTTT CTTTTGTCAT ATATAACCAT
     5581 AACCAAGTAA TACATATTCA AAATGCCTCT GTTTGAGCTT TTCAGGCTCA CCAAAGCTAA
     5641 GCTTGAATCT GCTCAAGACA GGAACCCTTC TCCACCTGTA GATGAAGTTG TGGAGCTGGT
     5701 GTGGGAAAAT GGTCAGATAT CAACTCAAAG TCAGTCAAGT AGATCGAGGA ACATTCCTCC
     5761 ACCACAAGCA AACTCTTCTA GAGCTAGAGA GATTGGAAAT GGCTCAAAGA CGACTATGGT
     5821 GGACGAGATC CCTATGTCAG TGCCATCACT AATGACGGGT TTGAGTCAAG ACGATGACTT
     5881 TGTTCCATGG TTGAATCATC ATCCCTCCCT TGATGGATAT TGCTCTGATT TCTTGCGTGA
     5941 TGTGTCGTCT CCTGTTACTG TCAACGAGCA AGAGAGTGAT ATGGCGGTAA ACCAAACTGC
     6001 TTTCCCGTTG TTTCAGAGAA GAAAGGATGG CAATGAATCA GCTCCTGCTG CTTCTTCGTC
     6061 GCAGTATAAC GGTTTCCAAT CGCATTCTCT GTATGGAAGT GATAGAGCTA GAGATCTTCC
     6121 TAGCCAACAA ACCAATCCGG ATCGGTTTAC TCAGACGCAG GAACCACTAA TTACTAGTAA
     6181 CAAGCCTAGT TTGGTCAACT TTTCACATTT CTTACGCCCT GCAACTTTTG CGAAGACTAC
     6241 TAATAATAAC CTTCATGACA CTAAAGAAAA GAGTCCTCAA AGCCCGCCAA ATGTGTTTCA
     6301 GACCAGAGTT CTTGGAGCTA AAGACTCTGA AGATAAGGTT CTTAACGAGT CTGTTGCTTC
     6361 TGCTACGCCT AAAGATAACC AAAAGGCTTG CCTAATATCA GAGGACTCAT GTAGAAAAGA
     6421 CCAAGAGAGT GAAAAAGCAG TTGTATGTTC TTCTGTTGGC TCGGGTAATA GTCTCGATGG
     6481 CCCATCCGAA AGTCCTTCAC TTTCTTTAAA GAGAAAGCAT TCGAATATTC AAGACATTGA
     6541 CTGTCATAGT GAAGATGTGG AAGAAGAATC AGGAGATGGA AGAAAGGAAG CAGGTCCATC
     6601 TCGAACGGGT TTGGGTTCAA AGAGAAGCCG CTCTGCAGAA GTGCATAATC TGTCTGAAAG
     6661 GAGACGGCGT GATAGGATCA ACGAGAAGAT GCGTGCCCTG CAAGAACTCA TTCCAAACTG
     6721 TAACAAGGTG GACAAAGCTT CGATGCTAGA TGAAGCCATC GAGTATCTCA AGTCACTCCA
     6781 ACTTCAAGTG CAGATCATGT CAATGGCGTC TGGTTACTAT CTGCCACCGG CGGTTATGTT
     6841 CCCACCGGGT ATGGGGCATT ACCCGGCAGC AGCTGCTGCA ATGGCAATGG GTATGGGAAT
     6901 GCCTTATGCA ATGGGCTTGC CTGATTTGAG CCGTGGTGGT TCATCGGTTA ACCACGGACC
     6961 ACAGTTCCAA GTCTCGGGGA TGCAACAACA ACCAGTGGCG ATGGGTATTC CACGTGTCTC
     7021 TGGTGGTGGT ATCTTTGCCG GTTCTTCGAC GATTGGCAAT GGCTCGACTA GAGATTTATC
     7081 TGGTTCTAAA GATCAAACAA CGACGAATAA CAACAGTAAC TTGAAACCAA TAAAGAGAAA
     7141 ACAGGGGTCT TCTGATCAGT TTTGTGGATC GTCGAGCCCC AAGAAGAAGA GAAAGGTGGG
     7201 TGGCGGTGGC TCTGGAGGTG GTGGGTCCGG AGGAGGCGGC CGCCGACCAA GTGACAGCAA
     7261 TGCTGTTTCA CTGGTTATGC GGCGGATCCG AAAAGAAAAC GTTGATGCCG GTGAACGTGC
     7321 AAAACAGGCT CTAGCGTTCG AACGCACTGA TTTCGACCAG GTTCGTTCAC TCATGGAAAA
     7381 TAGCGATCGC TGCCAGGATA TACGTAATCT GGCATTTCTG GGGATTGCTT ATAACACCCT
     7441 GTTACGTATA GCCGAAATTG CCAGGATCAG GGTTAAAGAT ATCTCACGTA CTGACGGTGG
     7501 GAGAATGTTA ATCCATATTG GCAGAACGAA AACGCTGGTT AGCACCGCAG GTGTAGAGAA
     7561 GGCACTTAGC CTGGGGGTAA CTAAACTGGT CGAGCGATGG ATTTCCGTCT CTGGTGTAGC
     7621 TGATGATCCG AATAACTACC TGTTTTGCCG GGTCAGAAAA AATGGTGTTG CCGCGCCATC
     7681 TGCCACCAGC CAGCTATCAA CTCGCGCCCT GGAAGGGATT TTTGAAGCAA CTCATCGACT
     7741 GATTTACGGC GCTAAGGATG ACTCTGGTCA GAGGTACCTG GCCTGGTCTG GACACAGTGC
     7801 CCGTGTCGGA GCCGCGCGAG ATATGGCCCG CGCTGGAGTT TCAATACCGG AGATCATGCA
     7861 AGCTGGTGGC TGGACCAATG TAAATATTGT CATGAACTAT ATCCGTAACC TGGATAGTGA
     7921 AACAGGGGCA ATGGTGCGCC TGCTGGAAGA TGGCGATTAG GTTAATTCAA ATTAATTGAT
     7981 ATAGTTTTTT AATGAGTATT GAATCTGTTT AGAAATAATG GAATATTATT TTTATTTATT
     8041 TATTTATATT ATTGGTCGGC TCTTTTCTTC TGAAGGTCAA TGACAAAATG ATATGAAGGA
     8101 AATAATGATT TCTAAAATTT TACAACGTAA GATATTTTTA CAAAAGCCTA GCTCATCTTT
     8161 TGTCATGCAC TATTTTACTC ACGCTTGAAA TTAACGGCCA GTCCACTGCG GAGTCATTTC
     8221 AAAGTCATCC TAATCGATCT ATCGTTTTTG ATAGCTAAAG TGAGATTCGC ACAATAAACG
     8281 CTGCTTCTGT TTCATGTAGA TGATACTGAC TGCACGCAAA TATAGGCATG ATTTATAGGC
     8341 ATGATTTGAT GGCTGTACCG ATAGGAACGC TAAGAGTAAC TTCAGAATCG TTATCCTGGC
     8401 GGAAAAAATT CATTTGTAAA CTTTAAAAAA AAAAGCCAAT ATCCCCAAAA TTATTAAGAG
     8461 CGCCTCCATT ATTAACTAAA ATTTCACTCA GCATCCACAA TGTATCAGGT ATCTACTACA
     8521 GATATTACAT GTGGCGAAAA AGACAAGAAC AATGCAATAG CGCATCAAGA AAAAACACAA
     8581 AGCTTTCAAT CAATGAATCG AAAATGTCAT TAAAATAGTA TATAAATTGA AACTAAGTCA
     8641 TAAAGCTATA AAAAGAAAAT TTATTTAAAT GCAAGATTTA AAGTAAATTC ACCTACAGCC
     8701 CGGACCGACG ATGAAGCATG TTTAGCTGGC CCAAATGTTG CTGGATAGTT TTTACTGCCA
     8761 GACCGCGCGC CTGAAGATAT AGAAGATAAT CGCGAACATC TTCAGGTTCT GCGGGAAACC
     8821 ATTTCCGGTT ATTCAACTTG CACCATGCCG CCCACGACCG GCAAACGGAC AGAAGCATTT
     8881 TCCAGGTATG CTCAGAAAAC GCCTGGCGAT CCCTGAACAT GTCCATCAGG TTCTTGCGAA
     8941 CCTCATCACT CGTGCGGCCG CCTCCTCCGG ACCCACCACC TCCAGAGCCA CCGCCACCAG
     9001 ATTCTTTAAA AGAGTCTCTC AGAATAAGCT GGAGCGAGTG AATCGCATCC ATTTCCGCAG
     9061 TTTCCCATGG CTGACTCCGG CTCTTAACAA CTTCAAGAAA AGCCTGAAAG GACGAACGAG
     9121 GATGCATTCG TTGCCCATCA TCTTTATCCT CCGGATGATG CTTAGCGCCT CCCCATTTGA
     9181 TTTCTTTCGC AGTGTGAGAT CGAAACCAAA AAAGAAAGTC TCTTTTTGTG ATATATGCAA
     9241 CTGCCATACC GCACACAGCA TCCCCTAACG CAGCTGCACC GGGATACCCC GCATCGCCTA
     9301 AACTATCAGT GCTTAATCCG GTTGAATCCG CATGATTCGC AAGCAACCAC TCCACAACAT
     9361 CTTTTATCTG AACTTCACTA GGAGCAACAC CCAACGGGTA ATACTTCCCG TGGTAAAGAA
     9421 ATGCTGCACC GTCACATTTC ACTAAGTCCA TGATACTGGG ACTCTGTGTA ACAATTCCAG
     9481 CAGGCGAGTC ACGCAGAAGC ATATCACATA ACAGTGTCTG CGTTCTCAAA ACGCGTTTCT
     9541 CTGACATTTG CAAAGCTAAC TGCAATTCCA TGTTTAACTG TAAACCGAAA GCCTGCATCA
     9601 AAAACTCACA AGCATACCTT AGCGGAAACG GTATGCAGCG AGAAGAAGTG TGATGGCAAA
     9661 CAACCAAACC CCAAAGCCTC ATCGAGCTTC TTCCACTAGC TACATTGCTC CCATCATCTT
     9721 CATTTCCATT GATTATAACC GCCATTGCTA AAGACGCAAT AGATCCCATG TTAGCCATAT
     9781 ACTGAGAGTG ACAACCATGA GGAGCCCTAA GAGTAGAACC AACCAAGCAC ATAGACTGAG
     9841 TTAGCCTATC GTCCTGGACC ACAAGAACAG GTGTGGCATT GCAATCTACT ATCATTCGGA
     9901 CACGGTTCTG CTTAAACAAG AACCTTGACG CTTGAGGAAT ATCAGTAGCA GGATAATGCA
     9961 GTCCAATATA AGGCTCTAAA TCATCTCGTT TACTCTCAGC TACAACTTCT CCATGCTCAT
    10021 CTTCATGAAA CTTATAAACC ATAACACGAT CATAACCAGT CAAGTCCCTC ACACTTTCCA
    10081 CGACAGTGTC ACACAAAAGC TTAATATCTC CACCAGGAAG AGCCTGTAAC TGAGAAATCG
    10141 CACGAACCGC GAGTTTCTGC GATTGAACAG CACCAGCAAT AGAAAGCGCA GGATCTTCAG
    10201 TTCTAGCTGG CTCTAAATCA ATAACAACAC CAACATCAAT CCTATGAAGA ATGGCGTAAA
    10261 ACGGTTTACC AGTATTCTTG GAATGTATCC AAACCGGATT TAACAAGGTA ATCTCTCGAG
    10321 CAACGAAAGC ACGCTCGAGT AGAATCGAGC TCGAAGAAGT GAACAAAGAT CTCACATCAG
    10381 TTCCCATAGC TAGAATCTCA GGTTTCTCAA GAGTAGGAAC AGATTGAGGC ATAATCCCTA
    10441 ACATTTCTCT GGCGTTTTCA CTGTAACCGA TGATCCGGAA ACTGGATTCA TCGACGGCGA
    10501 TCATACATCC GAAAGGCTGA ATGTAACCAC CTCGCTGGAT TCGAGAGAGA TAAGCTGTGA
    10561 TCTGTTGCTC AGGTACAGAG GAACCGTACG TCGTCGTTTT GAGTGATTGT GAGTAGTCGA
    10621 ATGATTTCCC TGATTCGCCG GATTGTTCGA AAACGGCGTG GAGTCTTGCG TCGACGGTGT
    10681 ACTGTTGAAT TGCTTTGCTC ATTGATTCAG TGTTGCTTCT TGGTCTGAGA GATTTCGTTC
    10741 CCGACGATTG AGCTTGTTCT CCTCCTCTTC GGTTATTAGG AGTGTGACTT GACGACGGTT
    10801 CTTCTTCTCC GCCACGGCCA CCGCCACGGC CACCGCCACT ACCCCCGACT CCGGAAACCA
    10861 TTTTGTTTGT TTATGTGTGT TTATTCGAAA CTAAGTTCTT GGTGTTTTAA AACTAAAAAA
    10921 AAGACTAACT ATAAAAGTAG AATTTAAGAA GTTTAAGAAA TAGATTTACA GAATTACAAT
    10981 CAATACCTAC CGTCTTTATA TACTTATTAG TCAAGTAGGG GAATAATTTC AGGGAACTGG
    11041 TTTCAACCTT TTTTTTCAGC TTTTTCCAAA TCAGAGAGAG CAGAAGGTAA TAGAAGGTGT
    11101 AAGAAAATGA GATAGATACA TGCGTGGGTC AATTGCCTTG TGTCATCATT TACTCCAGGC
    11161 AGGTTGCATC ACTCCATTGA GGTTGTGCCC GTTTTTTGCC TGTTTGTGCC CCTGTTCTCT
    11221 GTAGTTGCGC TAAGAGAATG GACCTATGAA CTGATGGTTG GTGAAGAAAA CAATATTTTG
    11281 GTGCTGGGAT TCTTTTTTTT TCTGGATGCC AGCTTAAAAA GCGGGCTCCA TTATATTTAG
    11341 TGGATGCCAG GAATAAACTG TTCACCCAGA CACCTACGAT GTTATATATT CTGTGTAACC
    11401 CGCCCCCTAT TTTGGGCATG TACGGGTTAC AGCAGAATTA AAAGGCTAAT TTTTTGACTA
    11461 AATAAAGTTA GGAAAATCAC TACTATTAAT TATTTACGTA TTCTTTGAAA TGGCAGTATT
    11521 GATAATGATA AACTTAGATT CTGTGAAACT CTCAATAAAG GGACTTCGTC TAAGGTTTCA
    11581 GTCACACTAC GGATACTTTT ACAACGGGAG CAGTTATTCA ATCTATGTCG GGTGCGGAGA
    11641 AAGAGGTAAT GAAATGG
//
