Features (pLannotate 1.2.2; 16 found; start..end, strand, type, name):
      6..59      -  CDS            lacI (fragment): lac repressor; lacI; The lac repressor binds to the lac operator to inhibit transcription in E. coli. This inhibition can be relieved by adding lactose or isopropyl-β-D-thiogalactopyranoside (IPTG).
    242..830     -  rep_origin     ori: high-copy-number ColE1/pMB1/pBR322/pUC origin of replication
   1001..1861    -  CDS            AmpR: β-lactamase; bla; confers resistance to ampicillin, carbenicillin, and related antibiotics
   1959..2462    -  misc_feature   CEN/ARS: S. cerevisiae CEN6 centromere fused to an autonomously replicating sequence
   2473..2715    -  rep_origin     M13 ori (fragment) (sequence partly withheld): M13 bacteriophage origin of replication; arrow indicates direction of (+) strand synthesis
   2722..2990    +  promoter       SNR52 promoter: promoter for the S. cerevisiae small nucleolar RNA gene SNR52
   2999..3073    +  misc_RNA       gRNA scaffold: guide RNA scaffold for the Streptococcus pyogenes CRISPR/Cas9 system
   3078..3097    +  terminator     SUP4 terminator: transcription terminator for the S. cerevisiae SUP4 tRNA gene
   3098..3293    -  rep_origin     f1 ori (fragment) (sequence partly withheld): f1 bacteriophage origin of replication; arrow indicates direction of (+) strand synthesis
   3401..4492    -  CDS            LEU2: LEU3_YEAST - Experimental evidence at protein level: Swiss-Prot protein existence level 1. Catalyzes the oxidation of 3-carboxy-2-hydroxy-4- methylpentanoate (3-isopropylmalate) to 3-carboxy-4-methyl-2- oxopentanoate. The product decarboxylates to 4-methyl-2 oxopentanoate. From Saccharomyces cerevisiae (strain ATCC 204508 / S288c) (Baker's yeast).
   4493..4886    -  promoter       LEU2 promoter: S. cerevisiae LEU2
   5604..7175    +  CDS            PIF3: PIF3_ARATH - Also known as BHLH8, EN100, PAP3. Experimental evidence at protein level: Swiss-Prot protein existence level 1. Transcription factor acting positively in the phytochrome signaling pathway. Activates transcription by binding to the G box (5'- CACGTG-3'). From Arabidopsis thaliana (Mouse-ear cress).
   7245..7961    +  CDS            Cre (fragment): site-specific recombinase Cre is a site-specific recombinase from bacteriophage P1. Recombination occurs at loxP sequences.
   8697..8954    -  CDS            Cre (fragment): site-specific recombinase Cre is a site-specific recombinase from bacteriophage P1. Recombination occurs at loxP sequences.
   9000..10862   -  CDS            PHYB (fragment): PHYB_ARATH - Also known as HY3 From Arabidopsis thaliana (Mouse-ear cress).
  10863..11529   -  promoter       GAP promoter: S. cerevisiae TDH3; promoter for glyceraldehyde-3-phosphate dehydrogenase
>Addgene plasmid #100537 | pLH_Scr15 | addgene full sequence | sequence record 194456 | Addgene NGS Result
CGGCCCTGCATTAATGAATCGGCCAACGCGCGGGGAGAGGCGGTTTGCGTATTGGGCGCTCTTCCGCTTC
CTCGCTCACTGACTCGCTGCGCTCGGTCGTTCGGCTGCGGCGAGCGGTATCAGCTCACTCAAAGGCGGTA
ATACGGTTATCCACAGAATCAGGGGATAACGCAGGAAAGAACATGTGAGCAAAAGGCCAGCAAAAGGCCA
GGAACCGTAAAAAGGCCGCGTTGCTGGCGTTTTTCCATAGGCTCCGCCCCCCTGACGAGCATCACAAAAA
TCGACGCTCAAGTCAGAGGTGGCGAAACCCGACAGGACTATAAAGATACCAGGCGTTTCCCCCTGGAAGC
TCCCTCGTGCGCTCTCCTGTTCCGACCCTGCCGCTTACCGGATACCTGTCCGCCTTTCTCCCTTCGGGAA
GCGTGGCGCTTTCTCATAGCTCACGCTGTAGGTATCTCAGTTCGGTGTAGGTCGTTCGCTCCAAGCTGGG
CTGTGTGCACGAACCCCCCGTTCAGCCCGACCGCTGCGCCTTATCCGGTAACTATCGTCTTGAGTCCAAC
CCGGTAAGACACGACTTATCGCCACTGGCAGCAGCCACTGGTAACAGGATTAGCAGAGCGAGGTATGTAG
GCGGTGCTACAGAGTTCTTGAAGTGGTGGCCTAACTACGGCTACACTAGAAGAACAGTATTTGGTATCTG
CGCTCTGCTGAAGCCAGTTACCTTCGGAAAAAGAGTTGGTAGCTCTTGATCCGGCAAACAAACCACCGCT
GGTAGCGGTGGTTTTTTTGTTTGCAAGCAGCAGATTACGCGCAGAAAAAAAGGATCTCAAGAAGATCCTT
TGATCTTTTCTACGGGGTCTGACGCTCAGTGGAACGAAAACTCACGTTAAGGGATTTTGGTCATGAGATT
ATCAAAAAGGATCTTCACCTAGATCCTTTTAAATTAAAAATGAAGTTTTAAATCAATCTAAAGTATATAT
GAGTAAACTTGGTCTGACAGTTACCAATGCTTAATCAGTGAGGCACCTATCTCAGCGATCTGTCTATTTC
GTTCATCCATAGTTGCCTGACTCCCCGTCGTGTAGATAACTACGATACGGGAGGGCTTACCATCTGGCCC
CAGTGCTGCAATGATACCGCGAGACCCACGCTCACCGGCTCCAGATTTATCAGCAATAAACCAGCCAGCC
GGAAGGGCCGAGCGCAGAAGTGGTCCTGCAACTTTATCCGCCTCCATCCAGTCTATTAATTGTTGCCGGG
AAGCTAGAGTAAGTAGTTCGCCAGTTAATAGTTTGCGCAACGTTGTTGCCATTGCTACAGGCATCGTGGT
GTCACGCTCGTCGTTTGGTATGGCTTCATTCAGCTCCGGTTCCCAACGATCAAGGCGAGTTACATGATCC
CCCATGTTGTGCAAAAAAGCGGTTAGCTCCTTCGGTCCTCCGATCGTTGTCAGAAGTAAGTTGGCCGCAG
TGTTATCACTCATGGTTATGGCAGCACTGCATAATTCTCTTACTGTCATGCCATCCGTAAGATGCTTTTC
TGTGACTGGTGAGTACTCAACCAAGTCATTCTGAGAATAGTGTATGCGGCGACCGAGTTGCTCTTGCCCG
GCGTCAATACGGGATAATACCGCGCCACATAGCAGAACTTTAAAAGTGCTCATCATTGGAAAACGTTCTT
CGGGGCGAAAACTCTCAAGGATCTTACCGCTGTTGAGATCCAGTTCGATGTAACCCACTCGTGCACCCAA
CTGATCTTCAGCATCTTTTACTTTCACCAGCGTTTCTGGGTGAGCAAAAACAGGAAGGCAAAATGCCGCA
AAAAAGGGAATAAGGGCGACACGGAAATGTTGAATACTCATACTCTTCCTTTTTCAATGGGTAATAACTG
ATATAATTAAATTGAAGCTCTAATTTGTGAGTTTAGTATACATGCATTTACTTATAATACAGTTGACGGA
TCGCTTGCCTGTAACTTACACGCGCCTCGTATCTTTTAATGATGGAATAATTTGGGAATTTACTCTGTGT
TTATTTATTTTTATGTTTTGTATTTGGATTTTAGAAAGTAAATAAAGAAGGTAGAAGAGTTACGGAATGA
AGAAAAAAAAATAAACAAAGGTTTAAAAAATTTCAACAAAAAGCGTACTTTACATATATATTTATTAGAC
AAGAAAAGCAGATTAAATAGATATACATTCGATTAACGATAAGTAAAATGTAAAATCACAGGATTTTCGT
GTGTGGTCTTCTACACAGACAAGATGAAACAATTCGGCATTAATACCTGAGAGCAGGAAGAGCAAGATAA
AAGGTAGTATTTGTTGGCGATCCCCCTAGAGTCTTTTACATCTTCGGAAAACAAAAACTATTTTTTCTTT
AATTTCTTTTTTTACTTTCTATTTTTAATTTATATATTTATATTAAAAAATTTAAATTATAATTATTTTT
ATAGCACGTGATGAAAAGGACCACGTTAATATTTTGTTAAAATTCGCGTTAAATTTTTGTTAAATCAGCT
CATTTTTTAACCAATAGGCCGAAATCGGCAAAATCCCTTATAAATCAAAAGAATAGACCGAGATAGGGTT
GAGTGTTGTTCCAGTTTGGAACAAGAGTCCACTATTAAAGAACGTGGACTCCAACGTCAAAGG
[49 nt withheld, positions 2654-2702]
TAATCAAGTTTTTGGGGTCTCTTTGAAAAGATAATGTATGATTATGCTTTCACTCATATTTATACAGAAA
CTTGATGTTTTCTTTCGAGTATATACAAGGTGATTACATGTACGTTTGAAGTACAACTCTAGATTTTGTA
GTGCCCTCTTGGGCTAGCGGTAAAGGTGCGCATTTTTTCACACCCTACAATGTTCTGTTCAAAAGATTTT
GGTCAAACGCTGTAGAAGTGAAAGTTGGTGCGCATGTTTCGGCGTTCGAAACTTCTCCGCAGTGAAAGAT
AAATGATCGCGGCCGCGTTTTAGAGCTAGAAATAGCAAGTTAAAATAAGGCTAGTCCGTTATCAACTTGA
AAAAGTGGCACCGAGTCGGTGGTGCTTTTTTTGTTTTTTATGTCTAGGTGCCGTAAAGCAG
[55 nt withheld, positions 3114-3168]
G
[124 nt withheld, positions 3170-3293]
GGGGATGATCCACTAGTTATTCCATTTTGTAATTTCGTGTCGTTTCTATTATGAATTTCATTTATAAAGT
TTATGTACAAATATCATAAAAAAAGAGAATCTTTTTAAGCAAGGATTTTCTTAACTTCTTCGGCGACAGC
ATCACCGACTTCGGTGGTACTGTTGGAACCACCTAAATCACCAGTTCTGATACCTGCATCCAAAACCTTT
TTAACTGCATCTTCAATGGCCTTACCTTCTTCAGGCAAGTTCAATGACAATTTCAACATCATTGCAGCAG
ACAAGATAGTGGCGATAGGGTTGACCTTATTCTTTGGCAAATCTGGAGCAGAACCGTGGCATGGTTCGTA
CAAACCAAATGCGGTGTTCTTGTCTGGCAAAGAGGCCAAGGACGCAGATGGCAACAAACCCAAGGAACCT
GGGATAACGGAGGCTTCATCGGAGATGATATCACCAAACATGTTGCTGGTGATTATAATACCATTTAGGT
GGGTTGGGTTCTTAACTAGGATCATGGCGGCAGAATCAATCAATTGATGTTGAACCTTCAATGTAGGAAA
TTCGTTCTTGATGGTTTCCTCCACAGTTTTTCTCCATAATCTTGAAGAGGCCAAAACATTAGCTTTATCC
AAGGACCAAATAGGCAATGGTGGCTCATGTTGTAGGGCCATGAAAGCGGCCATTCTTGTGATTCTTTGCA
CTTCTGGAACGGTGTATTGTTCACTATCCCAAGCGACACCATCACCATCGTCTTCCTTTCTCTTACCAAA
GTAAATACCTCCCACTAATTCTCTGACAACAACGAAGTCAGTACCTTTAGCAAATTGTGGCTTGATTGGA
GATAAGTCTAAAAGAGAGTCGGATGCAAAGTTACATGGTCTTAAGTTGGCGTACAATTGAAGTTCTTTAC
GGATTTTTAGTAAACCTTGTTCAGGTCTAACACTACCTGTACCCCATTTAGGACCACCCACAGCACCTAA
CAAAACGGCATCAGCCTTCTTGGAGGCTTCCAGCGCCTCATCTGGAAGTGGAACACCTGTAGCATCGATA
GCAGCACCACCAATTAAATGATTTTCGAAATCGAACTTGACATTGGAACGAACATCAGAAATAGCTTTAA
GAACCTTAATGGCTTCGGCTGTGATTTCTTGACCAACGTGGTCACCTGGCAAAACGACGATCTTCTTAGG
GGCAGACATTAGAATGGTATATCCTTGAAATATATATATATATTGCTGAAATGTAAAAGGTAAGAAAAGT
TAGAAAGTAAGACGATTGCTAACCACCTATTGGAAAAAACAATAGGTCCTTAAATAATATTGTCAACTTC
AAGTATTGTGATGCAAGCATTTAGTCATGAACGCTTCTCTATTCTATATGAAAAGCCGGTTCCGGCGCTC
TCACCTTTCCTTTTTCTCCCAATTTTTCAGTTGAAAAAGGTATATGCGTCAGGCGACCTCTGAAATTAAC
AAAAAATTTCCAGTCATCGAATTTGATTCTGTGCGATAGCGCCCCTGTGTGTTCTCGTTATGTTGAGGAA
AAAAATAATGGTTGCTAAGAGATTCGAACTCTTGCATCTTACGATACCTGAGTCCATTTCATTACCTCTT
TCTCCGCACCCGACATAGATAAATAGGAAAGTCTGGTAACTCAGGACACTGTATCTGCTACGCTGTTTAT
ATAACAATACTGACAGTACTAAATAATTGCCTACTTGGCTTCACATACGTTGCATACGTCGATATAGATA
ATAATGATAATGACAGCAGGATTATCGTAATACGTAATAGTTGAAAATCTCAAAAATGTGTGGGTCATTA
CGTAAATAATGATAGGAATGGGATTCTTCTATTTTTCCTTTTTCCATTCTAGCAGCCGTCGGGAAAACGT
GGCATCCTCTCTTTCGGGCTCAATTGGAGTCACGCTGCCGTGAGCATCCTCTCTTTCCATATCTAACAAC
TGAGCACGTAACCAATGGAAAAGCATGAGCTTAGCGTTGCTCCAAAAAAGTATTGGATGGTTAATACCAT
TTGTCTGTTCTCTTCTGACTTTGACTCCTCAAAAAAAAAAAATCTACAATCAACAGATCGCTTCAATTAC
GCCCTCACAAAAACTTTTTTCCTTCTTCTTCGCCCACGTTAAATTTTATCCCTCATGTTGTCTAACGGAT
TTCTGCACTTGATTTATTATAAAAAGACAAAGACATAATACTTCTCTATCAATTTCAGTTATTGTTCTTC
CTTGCGTTATTCTTCTGTTCTTCTTTTTCTTTTGTCATATATAACCATAACCAAGTAATACATATTCAAA
ATGCCTCTGTTTGAGCTTTTCAGGCTCACCAAAGCTAAGCTTGAATCTGCTCAAGACAGGAACCCTTCTC
CACCTGTAGATGAAGTTGTGGAGCTGGTGTGGGAAAATGGTCAGATATCAACTCAAAGTCAGTCAAGTAG
ATCGAGGAACATTCCTCCACCACAAGCAAACTCTTCTAGAGCTAGAGAGATTGGAAATGGCTCAAAGACG
ACTATGGTGGACGAGATCCCTATGTCAGTGCCATCACTAATGACGGGTTTGAGTCAAGACGATGACTTTG
TTCCATGGTTGAATCATCATCCCTCCCTTGATGGATATTGCTCTGATTTCTTGCGTGATGTGTCGTCTCC
TGTTACTGTCAACGAGCAAGAGAGTGATATGGCGGTAAACCAAACTGCTTTCCCGTTGTTTCAGAGAAGA
AAGGATGGCAATGAATCAGCTCCTGCTGCTTCTTCGTCGCAGTATAACGGTTTCCAATCGCATTCTCTGT
ATGGAAGTGATAGAGCTAGAGATCTTCCTAGCCAACAAACCAATCCGGATCGGTTTACTCAGACGCAGGA
ACCACTAATTACTAGTAACAAGCCTAGTTTGGTCAACTTTTCACATTTCTTACGCCCTGCAACTTTTGCG
AAGACTACTAATAATAACCTTCATGACACTAAAGAAAAGAGTCCTCAAAGCCCGCCAAATGTGTTTCAGA
CCAGAGTTCTTGGAGCTAAAGACTCTGAAGATAAGGTTCTTAACGAGTCTGTTGCTTCTGCTACGCCTAA
AGATAACCAAAAGGCTTGCCTAATATCAGAGGACTCATGTAGAAAAGACCAAGAGAGTGAAAAAGCAGTT
GTATGTTCTTCTGTTGGCTCGGGTAATAGTCTCGATGGCCCATCCGAAAGTCCTTCACTTTCTTTAAAGA
GAAAGCATTCGAATATTCAAGACATTGACTGTCATAGTGAAGATGTGGAAGAAGAATCAGGAGATGGAAG
AAAGGAAGCAGGTCCATCTCGAACGGGTTTGGGTTCAAAGAGAAGCCGCTCTGCAGAAGTGCATAATCTG
TCTGAAAGGAGACGGCGTGATAGGATCAACGAGAAGATGCGTGCCCTGCAAGAACTCATTCCAAACTGTA
ACAAGGTGGACAAAGCTTCGATGCTAGATGAAGCCATCGAGTATCTCAAGTCACTCCAACTTCAAGTGCA
GATCATGTCAATGGCGTCTGGTTACTATCTGCCACCGGCGGTTATGTTCCCACCGGGTATGGGGCATTAC
CCGGCAGCAGCTGCTGCAATGGCAATGGGTATGGGAATGCCTTATGCAATGGGCTTGCCTGATTTGAGCC
GTGGTGGTTCATCGGTTAACCACGGACCACAGTTCCAAGTCTCGGGGATGCAACAACAACCAGTGGCGAT
GGGTATTCCACGTGTCTCTGGTGGTGGTATCTTTGCCGGTTCTTCGACGATTGGCAATGGCTCGACTAGA
GATTTATCTGGTTCTAAAGATCAAACAACGACGAATAACAACAGTAACTTGAAACCAATAAAGAGAAAAC
AGGGGTCTTCTGATCAGTTTTGTGGATCGTCGAGCCCCAAGAAGAAGAGAAAGGTGGGTGGCGGTGGCTC
TGGAGGTGGTGGGTCCGGAGGAGGCGGCCGCCGACCAAGTGACAGCAATGCTGTTTCACTGGTTATGCGG
CGGATCCGAAAAGAAAACGTTGATGCCGGTGAACGTGCAAAACAGGCTCTAGCGTTCGAACGCACTGATT
TCGACCAGGTTCGTTCACTCATGGAAAATAGCGATCGCTGCCAGGATATACGTAATCTGGCATTTCTGGG
GATTGCTTATAACACCCTGTTACGTATAGCCGAAATTGCCAGGATCAGGGTTAAAGATATCTCACGTACT
GACGGTGGGAGAATGTTAATCCATATTGGCAGAACGAAAACGCTGGTTAGCACCGCAGGTGTAGAGAAGG
CACTTAGCCTGGGGGTAACTAAACTGGTCGAGCGATGGATTTCCGTCTCTGGTGTAGCTGATGATCCGAA
TAACTACCTGTTTTGCCGGGTCAGAAAAAATGGTGTTGCCGCGCCATCTGCCACCAGCCAGCTATCAACT
CGCGCCCTGGAAGGGATTTTTGAAGCAACTCATCGACTGATTTACGGCGCTAAGGATGACTCTGGTCAGA
GGTACCTGGCCTGGTCTGGACACAGTGCCCGTGTCGGAGCCGCGCGAGATATGGCCCGCGCTGGAGTTTC
AATACCGGAGATCATGCAAGCTGGTGGCTGGACCAATGTAAATATTGTCATGAACTATATCCGTAACCTG
GATAGTGAAACAGGGGCAATGGTGCGCCTGCTGGAAGATGGCGATTAGGTTAATTCAAATTAATTGATAT
AGTTTTTTAATGAGTATTGAATCTGTTTAGAAATAATGGAATATTATTTTTATTTATTTATTTATATTAT
TGGTCGGCTCTTTTCTTCTGAAGGTCAATGACAAAATGATATGAAGGAAATAATGATTTCTAAAATTTTA
CAACGTAAGATATTTTTACAAAAGCCTAGCTCATCTTTTGTCATGCACTATTTTACTCACGCTTGAAATT
AACGGCCAGTCCACTGCGGAGTCATTTCAAAGTCATCCTAATCGATCTATCGTTTTTGATAGCTAAAGTG
AGATTCGCACAATAAACGCTGCTTCTGTTTCATGTAGATGATACTGACTGCACGCAAATATAGGCATGAT
TTATAGGCATGATTTGATGGCTGTACCGATAGGAACGCTAAGAGTAACTTCAGAATCGTTATCCTGGCGG
AAAAAATTCATTTGTAAACTTTAAAAAAAAAAGCCAATATCCCCAAAATTATTAAGAGCGCCTCCATTAT
TAACTAAAATTTCACTCAGCATCCACAATGTATCAGGTATCTACTACAGATATTACATGTGGCGAAAAAG
ACAAGAACAATGCAATAGCGCATCAAGAAAAAACACAAAGCTTTCAATCAATGAATCGAAAATGTCATTA
AAATAGTATATAAATTGAAACTAAGTCATAAAGCTATAAAAAGAAAATTTATTTAAATGCAAGATTTAAA
GTAAATTCACCTACAGCCCGGACCGACGATGAAGCATGTTTAGCTGGCCCAAATGTTGCTGGATAGTTTT
TACTGCCAGACCGCGCGCCTGAAGATATAGAAGATAATCGCGAACATCTTCAGGTTCTGCGGGAAACCAT
TTCCGGTTATTCAACTTGCACCATGCCGCCCACGACCGGCAAACGGACAGAAGCATTTTCCAGGTATGCT
CAGAAAACGCCTGGCGATCCCTGAACATGTCCATCAGGTTCTTGCGAACCTCATCACTCGTGCGGCCGCC
TCCTCCGGACCCACCACCTCCAGAGCCACCGCCACCAGATTCTTTAAAAGAGTCTCTCAGAATAAGCTGG
AGCGAGTGAATCGCATCCATTTCCGCAGTTTCCCATGGTTGACTCCGGCTCTTAACAACTTCAAGAAAAG
CCTGAAAGGACGAACGAGGATGCATTCGTTGCCCATCATCTTTATCCTCCGGATGATGCTTAGCGCCTCC
CCATTTGATTTCTTTCGCAGTGTGAGATCGAAACCAAAAAAGAAAGTCTCTTTTTGTGATATATGCAACT
GCCATACCGCACACAGCATCCCCTAACGCAGCTGCACCGGGATACCCCGCATCGCCTAAACTATCAGTGC
TTAATCCGGTTGAATCCGCATGATTCGCAAGCAACCACTCCACAACATCTTTTATCTGAACTTCACTAGG
AGCAACACCCAACGGGTAATACTTCCCGTGGTAAAGAAATGCTGCACCGTCACATTTCACTAAGTCCATG
ATACTGGGACTCTGTGTAACAATTCCAGCAGGCGAGTCACGCAGAAGCATATCACATAACAGTGTCTGCG
TTCTCAAAACGCGTTTCTCTGACATTTGCAAAGCTAACTGCAATTCCATGTTTAACTGTAAACCGAAAGC
CTGCATCAAAAACTCACAAGCATACCTTAGCGGAAACGGTATGCAGCGAGAAGAAGTGTGATGGCAAACA
ACCAAACCCCAAAGCCTCATCGAGCTTCTTCCACTAGCTACATTGCTCCCATCATCTTCATTTCCATTGA
TTATAACCGCCATTGCTAAAGACGCAATAGATCCCATGTTAGCCATATACTGAGAGTGACAACCATGAGG
AGCCCTAAGAGTAGAACCAACCAAGCACATAGACTGAGTTAGCCTATCGTCCTGGACCACAAGAACAGGT
GTGGCATTGCAATCTACTATCATTCGGACACGGTTCTGCTTAAACAAGAACCTTGACGCTTGAGGAATAT
CAGTAGCAGGATAATGCAGTCCAATATAAGGCTCTAAATCATCTCGTTTACTCTCAGCTACAACTTCTCC
ATGCTCATCTTCATGAAACTTATAAACCATAACACGATCATAACCAGTCAAGTCCCTCACACTTTCCACG
ACAGTGTCACACAAAAGCTTAATATCTCCACCAGGAAGAGCCTGTAACTGAGAAATCGCACGAACCGCGA
GTTTCTGCGATTGAACAGCACCAGCAATAGAAAGCGCAGGATCTTCAGTTCTAGCTGGCTCTAAATCAAT
AACAACACCAACATCAATCCTATGAAGAATGGCGTAAAACGGTTTACCAGTATTCTTGGAATGTATCCAA
ACCGGATTTAACAAGGTAATCTCTCGAGCAACGAAAGCACGCTCGAGTAGAATCGAGCTCGAAGAAGTGA
ACAAAGATCTCACATCAGTTCCCATAGCTAGAATCTCAGGTTTCTCAAGAGTAGGAACAGATTGAGGCAT
AATCCCTAACATTTCTCTGGCGTTTTCACTGTAACCGATGATCCGGAAACTGGATTCATCGACGGCGATC
ATACATCCGAAAGGCTGAATGTAACCACCTCGCTGGATTCGAGAGAGATAAGCTGTGATCTGTTGCTCAG
GTACAGAGGAACCGTACGTCGTCGTTTTGAGTGATTGTGAGTAGTCGAATGATTTCCCTGATTCGCCGGA
TTGTTCGAAAACGGCGTGGAGTCTTGCGTCGACGGTGTACTGTTGAATTGCTTTGCTCATTGATTCAGTG
TTGCTTCTTGGTCTGAGAGATTTCGTTCCCGACGATTGAGCTTGTTCTCCTCCTCTTCGGTTATTAGGAG
TGTGACTTGACGACGGTTCTTCTTCTCCGCCACGGCCACCGCCACGGCCACCGCCACTACCCCCGACTCC
GGAAACCATTTTGTTTGTTTATGTGTGTTTATTCGAAACTAAGTTCTTGGTGTTTTAAAACTAAAAAAAA
GACTAACTATAAAAGTAGAATTTAAGAAGTTTAAGAAATAGATTTACAGAATTACAATCAATACCTACCG
TCTTTATATACTTATTAGTCAAGTAGGGGAATAATTTCAGGGAACTGGTTTCAACCTTTTTTTTCAGCTT
TTTCCAAATCAGAGAGAGCAGAAGGTAATAGAAGGTGTAAGAAAATGAGATAGATACATGCGTGGGTCAA
TTGCCTTGTGTCATCATTTACTCCAGGCAGGTTGCATCACTCCATTGAGGTTGTGCCCGTTTTTTGCCTG
TTTGTGCCCCTGTTCTCTGTAGTTGCGCTAAGAGAATGGACCTATGAACTGATGGTTGGTGAAGAAAACA
ATATTTTGGTGCTGGGATTCTTTTTTTTTCTGGATGCCAGCTTAAAAAGCGGGCTCCATTATATTTAGTG
GATGCCAGGAATAAACTGTTCACCCAGACACCTACGATGTTATATATTCTGTGTAACCCGCCCCCTATTT
TGGGCATGTACGGGTTACAGCAGAATTAAAAGGCTAATTTTTTGACTAAATAAAGTTAGGAAAATCACTA
CTATTAATTATTTACGTATTCTTTGAAATGGCAGTATTGATAATGATAAACTTAGATTCTGTGAAACTCT
CAATAAAGGGACTTCGTCTAAGGTTTCAGTCACACTACGGATACTTTTACAACGGGAGCAGTTATTCAAT
CTATGTCGGGTGCGGAGAAAGAGGTAATGAAATGG
